Addgene plasmid #107216: xyl8.2
Purpose: Xylanase design 8.2
Depositing lab: Sarel Fleishman. Depositing organization: Weizmann Institute of Science. Publication: Highly active enzymes by automated combinatorial backbone assembly and sequence design. Lapidoth G, Khersonsky O, Lipsh R, Dym O, Albeck S, Rogotner S, Fleishman SJ. Nat Commun. 2018 Jul 17;9(1):2780. doi: 10.1038/s41467-018-05205-5. PubMed 30018322.
Backbone
  Vector backbone: pETMBPH
  Total vector size (bp): 6263
  Vector type: Bacterial Expression
Growth in bacteria
  Bacterial resistance: Kanamycin, 50 μg/mL
  Growth temperature: 37°C
  Growth strain: DH5alpha
  Copy number: Low Copy
Gene/Insert
  Gene/Insert name: xyl8.2
  Species: Synthetic
  Insert size (bp): 1008
  Cloning method: Restriction Enzyme; 5′ cloning site EcoRI (unknown if destroyed); 3′ cloning site PstI (unknown if destroyed)
  Sequencing primers: 5′ ACTAGTGGTTCTGGTTCCGCGGGTG; 3′ CCCGTTTAGAGGCCCCAAGG
Terms and licenses: Academic/Nonprofit Terms; Industry Terms: Not Available to Industry
How to cite: xyl8.2 was a gift from Sarel Fleishman (Addgene plasmid # 107216 ; http://n2t.net/addgene:107216 ; RRID:Addgene_107216)
