[The description below was written by a language model from this plasmid's Addgene catalogue record and pLannotate feature annotations shown in this document.]
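Description:
xyl8.2 is a bacterial expression plasmid built on the pETMBPH backbone, a pET-style vector for IPTG-inducible production of a maltose-binding-protein fusion in E. coli. It carries a kanamycin resistance gene (aph(3')-Ia) for selection and a ColE1/pBR322-type origin together with the bom region and the rop gene, which keeps copy number low, consistent with the catalogue's low-copy designation. An f1 origin is also present, and short tetracycline-resistance fragments are backbone remnants rather than functional markers. The catalogue lists the vector at 6,263 bp with a 1,008 bp insert, while the full sequencing record is 7,248 nt, roughly what backbone plus insert would give.

The expression cassette begins with a T7 promoter under control of a lac operator, followed by the T7 gene 10 ribosome binding site. A plasmid-borne lacI gene supplies the repressor, so transcription is held off until induction in a host providing T7 RNA polymerase. The reading frame starts with a short His-tag-like segment, continues into a signal-sequence-free (cytosolic) MBP, then a TEV protease recognition site, and then the insert, cloned between EcoRI and PstI sites. The insert is a synthetic, computationally designed xylanase; the annotation tool matches it to xynA from Geobacillus stearothermophilus, reflecting its similarity to natural xylanases. A further histidine-tag fragment is annotated downstream, though the record does not show whether it is in frame with the insert, and a T7 terminator closes the unit. MBP aids solubility and purification, and TEV cleavage can release the enzyme. The plasmid serves to express and purify design 8.2 from a study on automated combinatorial backbone assembly and sequence design of active enzymes.
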