Features (pLannotate 1.2.2; 22 found; start..end, strand, type, name):
      1..19      +  promoter       T7 promoter: promoter for bacteriophage T7 RNA polymerase
     20..44      +  protein_bind   lac operator: The lac repressor binds to the lac operator to inhibit transcription in E. coli. This inhibition can be relieved by adding lactose or isopropyl-β-D-thiogalactopyranoside (IPTG). lac repressor encoded by lacI
     59..81      +  RBS            RBS: efficient ribosome binding site from bacteriophage T7 gene 10 (Olins and Rangwala, 1989)
    101..117     +  CDS            capTEV™ (fragment): composite tag for in vivo biotinylation, TEV protease cleavage, and 6xHis tagging
    119..1216    +  CDS            MBP: maltose binding protein from E. coli; malE (mutated); This version of the gene does not encode a signal sequence, so MBP will remain in the cytosol.
   1241..1259    +  CDS            TEV site (fragment): tobacco etch virus (TEV) protease recognition and cleavage site
   1289..2284    +  CDS            xynA: XYN2_GEOSE - Experimental evidence at protein level: Swiss-Prot protein existence level 1. From Geobacillus stearothermophilus (Bacillus stearothermophilus).
   2330..2353    +  CDS            9xHis (fragment): 9xHis affinity tag
   2379..2422    +  CDS            SET1 (fragment): solubility-enhancement tag derived from T7 phage gene 10B
   2430..2477    +  terminator     T7 terminator: transcription terminator for bacteriophage T7 RNA polymerase
   2514..2942    +  rep_origin     f1 ori (sequence partly withheld): f1 bacteriophage origin of replication; arrow indicates direction of (+) strand synthesis
   2995..3052    +  promoter       AmpR promoter (fragment): bla
   3061..3876    -  CDS            KanR: aminoglycoside phosphotransferase; aph(3')-Ia; confers resistance to kanamycin in bacteria or G418 (Geneticin®) in eukaryotes
   3998..4586    +  rep_origin     ori: high-copy-number ColE1/pMB1/pBR322/pUC origin of replication
   4772..4911    -  misc_feature   bom: basis of mobility region from pBR322
   5013..5204    -  CDS            rop: Rop protein, which maintains plasmids at low copy number; rop
   5221..5601    +  CDS            YPB1_ECOLX: Protein predicted: Swiss-Prot protein existence level 4. From Escherichia coli.
   5663..5727    -  CDS            TcR (fragment): tetracycline efflux protein; tet; confers resistance to tetracycline
   5742..5763    -  protein_bind   CAP binding site: CAP binding activates transcription in the presence of cAMP. E. coli catabolite activator protein
   5776..6858    -  CDS            lacI: lac repressor; lacI; The lac repressor binds to the lac operator to inhibit transcription in E. coli. This inhibition can be relieved by adding lactose or isopropyl-β-D-thiogalactopyranoside (IPTG).
   6859..6936    -  promoter       lacI promoter: lacI
   6944..7223    -  CDS            TcR (fragment): tetracycline efflux protein; tet; confers resistance to tetracycline
>Addgene plasmid #107216 | xyl8.2 | addgene full sequence | sequence record 206275 | Addgene NGS Result
TAATACGACTCACTATAGGGGAATTGTGAGCGGATAACAATTCCCCTCTAGAAATAATTTTGTTTAACTT
TAAGAAGGAGATATACATATGGGCAGCAGCCATCATCATCATCATCACAAAATCGAAGAAGGTAAACTGG
TAATCTGGATTAACGGCGATAAAGGCTATAACGGTCTCGCTGAAGTCGGTAAGAAATTCGAGAAAGATAC
CGGAATTAAAGTCACCGTTGAGCATCCGGATAAACTGGAAGAGAAATTCCCACAGGTTGCGGCAACTGGC
GATGGCCCTGACATTATCTTCTGGGCACACGACCGCTTTGGTGGCTACGCTCAATCTGGCCTGTTGGCTG
AAATCACCCCGGACAAAGCGTTCCAGGACAAGCTGTATCCGTTTACCTGGGATGCCGTACGTTACAACGG
CAAGCTGATTGCTTACCCGATCGCTGTTGAAGCGTTATCGCTGATTTATAACAAAGATCTGCTGCCGAAC
CCGCCAAAAACCTGGGAAGAGATCCCGGCGCTGGATAAAGAACTGAAAGCGAAAGGTAAGAGCGCGCTGA
TGTTCAACCTGCAAGAACCGTACTTCACCTGGCCGCTGATTGCTGCTGACGGGGGTTATGCGTTCAAGTA
TGAAAACGGCAAGCACGACATTAAAGACGTGGGCGTGGATAACGCTGGCGCGAAAGCGGGTCTGACCTTC
CTGGTTGACCTGATTAAAAACAAACACATGAATGCAGACACCGATTACTCCATCGCAGAAGCTGCCTTTA
ATAAAGGCGAAACAGCGATGACCATCAACGGCCCGTGGGCATGGTCCAACATCGACACCAGCAAAGTGAA
TTATGGTGTAACGGTACTGCCGACCTTCAAGGGTCAACCATCCAAACCGTTCGTTGGCGTGCTGAGCGCA
GGTATTAACGCCGCCAGTCCGAACAAAGAGCTGGCAAAAGAGTTCCTCGAAAACTATCTGCTGACTGATG
AAGGTCTGGAAGCGGTTAATAAAGACAAACCGCTGGGTGCCGTAGCGCTGAAGTCTTACGAGGAAGAGTT
GGCGAAAGATCCACGTATTGCCGCCACCATGGAAAACGCCCAGAAAGGTGAAATCATGCCGAACATCCCG
CAGATGTCCGCTTTCTGGTATGCCGTGCGTACTGCGGTGATCAACGCCGCCAGCGGTCGTCAGACTGTCG
ATGAAGCCCTGAAAGACGCGCAGACTACTAGTGGTTCTGGTTCCGCGGGTGAAAACCTGTACTTCCAGGG
TACCATTGGATCCGAATTCCAGAACGACATCCCGGACCTGTACTCTGTTTTCAAAGACTACTTCCCGATC
GGTGCGGCGGTTGAACCGTCTCAGCTGTCTGGTCCGCAGGCGAAACTGATCCAGAAACACTTCAACATGC
TGGTTGCGGCGAACGCGATGAAACCGGAATCTCTACAACCGACCGAAGGTAACTTCACCTTCGACAACGC
GGACAAAATCGTTGAGTTTGCGATCGCGAACAACATGAAAATGCGTGGTCACACCCTGGTTTGGCACAAC
CAGGTTCCGGACTGGTTCTTCCAGGACCCGACCGACCCGTCTAAACCGGCGACCCGTGAACAGCTGCGTG
AACGTATGCGTGAACACATCCGTACCGTTCTGGACCACTTCCGTGACAAATTCGGTTCTAACAACCCGAT
CATCGGTTGGGACGTTGTTAACGAACCGCTGTCTGACAACGGTACCTACCGTCCGTCTCCGTGGTACCAG
ATCATCGGTCCGGACTACATCGCGGACGCGTTCCGTTGGGCGCACGCGGCGGACCCGTCTGCGAAACTGT
ACCTGAACGACTACGGTATCGAAGGTAACGGTGCGAAATCTGACGCGATGTACAACCTGGTTAAAGACCT
ACAAGACCGTGGTGTTCCGATCCACGGTATCGGTATGCAGGGTCACACCCACATCAACTCTAACCCGGAA
TGGATCGAACAGGCGATCGAACGTTTCGCGTCTCTGGGTGTTGAAGTTCACATCACCGAACTGGACGTTT
CTATGTTCGCGTGGGACGACAAACGTACCGACGTTACCGAACCGACCGAAGAAATGCTGGAACGTCAGGC
GGAACGTTACCGTGAACTGTTCGAAATCTTCCGTAAACACTCTGACGTTATCACCTCTGTTACCTTCTGG
GGTGTTGCGGACGGTCACTCTTGGCTGAACAACTTCCCGGTTAAAGGTCGTACCGACTACCCGCTGCTGT
TCGACCGTAACTACCAGCCGAAGAAAGCGTTCTGGGCGATCGTTTAACTGCAGGCGAGCTCCGTCGACAA
GCTTGCGGCCGCACTCGAGCACCACCACCACCACCACCACCACTAATTGATTAATACCTAGGCTGCTAAA
CAAAGCCCGAAAGGAAGCTGAGTTGGCTGCTGCCACCGCTGAGCAATAACTAGCATAACCCCTTGGGGCC
TCTAAACGGGTCTTGAGGGGTTTTTTGCTGAAAGGAGGAACTATATCCGGATTGGCGAATGGG
[124 nt withheld, positions 2514-2637]
C
[91 nt withheld, positions 2639-2729]
A
[49 nt withheld, positions 2731-2779]
CCTTTGACGTTGGAGTCCACGTTCTTT
[37 nt withheld, positions 2807-2843]
ACCCTATCTCGGTCTATTCTTTTGATTTATAAGGGATTTTGCCGATTTCGGCCTATTGGTTAAAAAATGA
GCTGATTTAACAAAAATTTAACGCGAATTTTAACAAAATATTAACGCTTACAATTTAGGTGGCACTTTTC
GGGGAAATGTGCGCGGAACCCCTATTTGTTTATTTTTCTAAATACATTCAAATATGTATCCGCTCATGAA
TTAATTCTTAGAAAAACTCATCGAGCATCAAATGAAACTGCAATTTATTCATATCAGGATTATCAATACC
ATATTTTTGAAAAAGCCGTTTCTGTAATGAAGGAGAAAACTCACCGAGGCAGTTCCATAGGATGGCAAGA
TCCTGGTATCGGTCTGCGATTCCGACTCGTCCAACATCAATACAACCTATTAATTTCCCCTCGTCAAAAA
TAAGGTTATCAAGTGAGAAATCACCATGAGTGACGACTGAATCCGGTGAGAATGGCAAAAGTTTATGCAT
TTCTTTCCAGACTTGTTCAACAGGCCAGCCATTACGCTCGTCATCAAAATCACTCGCATCAACCAAACCG
TTATTCATTCGTGATTGCGCCTGAGCGAGACGAAATACGCGATCGCTGTTAAAAGGACAATTACAAACAG
GAATCGAATGCAACCGGCGCAGGAACACTGCCAGCGCATCAACAATATTTTCACCTGAATCAGGATATTC
TTCTAATACCTGGAATGCTGTTTTCCCGGGGATCGCAGTGGTGAGTAACCATGCATCATCAGGAGTACGG
ATAAAATGCTTGATGGTCGGAAGAGGCATAAATTCCGTCAGCCAGTTTAGTCTGACCATCTCATCTGTAA
CATCATTGGCAACGCTACCTTTGCCATGTTTCAGAAACAACTCTGGCGCATCGGGCTTCCCATACAATCG
ATAGATTGTCGCACCTGATTGCCCGACATTATCGCGAGCCCATTTATACCCATATAAATCAGCATCCATG
TTGGAATTTAATCGCGGCCTAGAGCAAGACGTTTCCCGTTGAATATGGCTCATAACACCCCTTGTATTAC
TGTTTATGTAAGCAGACAGTTTTATTGTTCATGACCAAAATCCCTTAACGTGAGTTTTCGTTCCACTGAG
CGTCAGACCCCGTAGAAAAGATCAAAGGATCTTCTTGAGATCCTTTTTTTCTGCGCGTAATCTGCTGCTT
GCAAACAAAAAAACCACCGCTACCAGCGGTGGTTTGTTTGCCGGATCAAGAGCTACCAACTCTTTTTCCG
AAGGTAACTGGCTTCAGCAGAGCGCAGATACCAAATACTGTCCTTCTAGTGTAGCCGTAGTTAGGCCACC
ACTTCAAGAACTCTGTAGCACCGCCTACATACCTCGCTCTGCTAATCCTGTTACCAGTGGCTGCTGCCAG
TGGCGATAAGTCGTGTCTTACCGGGTTGGACTCAAGACGATAGTTACCGGATAAGGCGCAGCGGTCGGGC
TGAACGGGGGGTTCGTGCACACAGCCCAGCTTGGAGCGAACGACCTACACCGAACTGAGATACCTACAGC
GTGAGCTATGAGAAAGCGCCACGCTTCCCGAAGGGAGAAAGGCGGACAGGTATCCGGTAAGCGGCAGGGT
CGGAACAGGAGAGCGCACGAGGGAGCTTCCAGGGGGAAACGCCTGGTATCTTTATAGTCCTGTCGGGTTT
CGCCACCTCTGACTTGAGCGTCGATTTTTGTGATGCTCGTCAGGGGGGCGGAGCCTATGGAAAAACGCCA
GCAACGCGGCCTTTTTACGGTTCCTGGCCTTTTGCTGGCCTTTTGCTCACATGTTCTTTCCTGCGTTATC
CCCTGATTCTGTGGATAACCGTATTACCGCCTTTGAGTGAGCTGATACCGCTCGCCGCAGCCGAACGACC
GAGCGCAGCGAGTCAGTGAGCGAGGAAGCGGAAGAGCGCCTGATGCGGTATTTTCTCCTTACGCATCTGT
GCGGTATTTCACACCGCAATGGTGCACTCTCAGTACAATCTGCTCTGATGCCGCATAGTTAAGCCAGTAT
ACACTCCGCTATCGCTACGTGACTGGGTCATGGCTGCGCCCCGACACCCGCCAACACCCGCTGACGCGCC
CTGACGGGCTTGTCTGCTCCCGGCATCCGCTTACAGACAAGCTGTGACCGTCTCCGGGAGCTGCATGTGT
CAGAGGTTTTCACCGTCATCACCGAAACGCGCGAGGCAGCTGCGGTAAAGCTCATCAGCGTGGTCGTGAA
GCGATTCACAGATGTCTGCCTGTTCATCCGCGTCCAGCTCGTTGAGTTTCTCCAGAAGCGTTAATGTCTG
GCTTCTGATAAAGCGGGCCATGTTAAGGGCGGTTTTTTCCTGTTTGGTCACTGATGCCTCCGTGTAAGGG
GGATTTCTGTTCATGGGGGTAATGATACCGATGAAACGAGAGAGGATGCTCACGATACGGGTTACTGATG
ATGAACATGCCCGGTTACTGGAACGTTGTGAGGGTAAACAACTGGCGGTATGGATGCGGCGGGACCAGAG
AAAAATCACTCAGGGTCAATGCCAGCGCTTCGTTAATACAGATGTAGGTGTTCCACAGGGTAGCCAGCAG
CATCCTGCGATGCAGATCCGGAACATAATGGTGCAGGGCGCTGACTTCCGCGTTTCCAGACTTTACGAAA
CACGGAAACCGAAGACCATTCATGTTGTTGCTCAGGTCGCAGACGTTTTGCAGCAGCAGTCGCTTCACGT
TCGCTCGCGTATCGGTGATTCATTCTGCTAACCAGTAAGGCAACCCCGCCAGCCTAGCCGGGTCCTCAAC
GACAGGAGCACGATCATGCTAGTCATGCCCCGCGCCCACCGGAAGGAGCTGACTGGGTTGAAGGCTCTCA
AGGGCATCGGTCGAGATCCCGGTGCCTAATGAGTGAGCTAACTTACATTAATTGCGTTGTGCTCACTGCC
CGCTTTCCAGTCGGGAAACCTGTCGTGCCAGCTGCATTAATGAATCGGCCAACGCGCGGGGAGAGGCGGT
TTGCGTATTGGGCGCCAGGGTGGTTTTTCTTTTCACCAGTGAGACGGGCAACAGCTGATTGCCCTTCACC
GCCTGGCCCTGAGAGAGTTGCAGCAAGCGGTCCACGCTGGTTTGCCCCAGCAGGCGAAAATCCTGTTTGA
TGGTGGTTAACGGCGGGATATAACATGAGCTGTCTTCGGTATCGTCGTATCCCACTACCGAGATGTCCGC
ACCAACGCGCAGCCCGGACTCGGTAATGGCGCGCATTGCGCCCAGCGCCATCTGATCGTTGGCAACCAGC
ATCGCAGTGGGAACGATGCCCTCATTCAGCATTTGCATGGTTTGTTGAAAACCGGACATGGCACTCCAGT
CGCCTTCCCGTTCCGCTATCGGCTGAATTTGATTGCGAGTGAGATATTTATGCCAGCCAGCCAGACGCAG
ACGCGCCGAGACAGAACTTAATGGGCCCGCTAACAGCGCGATTTGCTGGTGACCCAATGCGACCAGATGC
TCCACGCCCAGTCGCGTACCGTCTTCATGGGAGAAAATAATACTGTTGATGGGTGTCTGGTCAGAGACAT
CAAGAAATAACGCCGGAACATTAGTGCAGGCAGCTTCCACAGCAATGGCATCCTGGTCATCCAGCGGATA
GTTAATGATCAGCCCACTGACGCGTTGCGCGAGAAGATTGTGCACCGCCGCTTTACAGGCTTCGACGCCG
CTTCGTTCTACCATCGACACCACCACGCTGGCACCCAGTTGATCGGCGCGAGATTTAATCGCCGCGACAA
TTTGCGACGGCGCGTGCAGGGCCAGACTGGAGGTGGCAACGCCAATCAGCAACGACTGTTTGCCCGCCAG
TTGTTGTGCCACGCGGTTGGGAATGTAATTCAGCTCCGCCATCGCCGCTTCCACTTTTTCCCGCGTTTTC
GCAGAAACGTGGCTGGCCTGGTTCACCACGCGGGAAACGGTCTGATAAGAGACACCGGCATACTCTGCGA
CATCGTATAACGTTACTGGTTTCACATTCACCACCCTGAATTGACTCTCTTCCGGGCGCTATCATGCCAT
ACCGCGAAAGGTTTTGCGCCATTCGATGGTGTCCTGGATCTCGACGCTCTCCCTTATGCGACTCCTGCAT
TAGGAAGCAGCCCAGTAGTAGGTTGAGGCCGTTGAGCACCGCCGCCGCAAGGAATGGTGCATGCAAGGAG
ATGGCGCCCAACAGTCCCCCGGCCACGGGGCCTGCCACCATACCCACGCCGAAACAAGCGCTCATGAGCC
CGAAGTGGCGAGCCCGATCTTCCCCATCGGTGATGTCGGCGATATAGGCGCCAGCAACCGCACCTGTGGC
GCCGGTGATGCCGGCCACGATGCGTCCGGCGTAGAGGATCGAGATCGATCTCGATCCCGCGAAAT
